Addgene plasmid #220865: pTwist-iS-methadoneSnFR-Golgi
Purpose: Mammalian cell expression for subcellular pharmacokinetics with Golgi targeting of iS-methadoneSnFR
Depositing lab: Henry Lester. Depositing organization: California Institute of Technology. Publication: Three Mutations Convert the Selectivity of a Protein Sensor from Nicotinic Agonists to S-Methadone for Use in Cells, Organelles, and Biofluids. Muthusamy AK, Kim CH, Virgil SC, Knox HJ, Marvin JS, Nichols AL, Cohen BN, Dougherty DA, Looger LL, Lester HA. J Am Chem Soc. 2022 May 18;144(19):8480-8486. doi: 10.1021/jacs.2c02323. Epub 2022 Apr 21. PubMed 35446570.
Backbone
  Vector backbone: pTwist
  Vector type: Mammalian Expression
Growth in bacteria
  Bacterial resistance: Ampicillin, 100 μg/mL
  Growth temperature: 37°C
  Growth strain: DH5alpha
  Copy number: High Copy
Gene/Insert
  Gene/Insert name: iS-methadoneSnFR
  Species: Synthetic
  Cloning method: Gibson Cloning
  Sequencing primers: 5′ -
Terms and licenses: Academic/Nonprofit Terms; Industry Terms: Not Available to Industry
How to cite: pTwist-iS-methadoneSnFR-Golgi was a gift from Henry Lester (Addgene plasmid # 220865 ; http://n2t.net/addgene:220865 ; RRID:Addgene_220865)
