[The description below was written by a language model from this plasmid's Addgene catalogue record and pLannotate feature annotations shown in this document.]
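Description:
pTwist-iS-methadoneSnFR-Golgi is a 6,135-nt mammalian expression plasmid on the pTwist backbone that carries a synthetic, genetically encoded fluorescent sensor for S-methadone, directed to the Golgi apparatus. It is propagated in E. coli as a high-copy plasmid through a ColE1/pUC-type origin and selected with ampicillin via a full-length β-lactamase gene. The backbone also contains rrnG and T7 transcription terminators, 5′ and 3′ β-globin insulator elements and a synthetic poly(A) signal flanking the bacterial and mammalian units, which help isolate the expression cassette from read-through transcription.

Expression is driven by the human cytomegalovirus immediate-early enhancer together with annotated CMV promoter elements, including a match to a truncated CMVd2 form. These lie just upstream of the open reading frame, which begins at the circular sequence's numbering origin. The coding region opens with the mouse Igκ leader signal peptide, followed by a fragment of human β-1,4-galactosyltransferase 1 (B4GALT1), an enzyme whose N-terminal region is widely used as a Golgi-retention tag and which presumably supplies the targeting named in the plasmid title. Downstream is a GFP-derived segment annotated as cEGFP. The unannotated stretches on either side of it most likely correspond to the ligand-binding portions of the sensor, although the feature table does not identify them. An SV40 polyadenylation signal is annotated downstream of the reading frame.

According to the record, the construct is intended for subcellular pharmacokinetics, that is, expressing the sensor in mammalian cells to report by fluorescence the presence of S-methadone within the Golgi. The associated work describes the sensor's selectivity as having been converted from nicotinic agonists to S-methadone by three mutations.
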