Features (pLannotate 1.2.2; 18 found; start..end, strand, type, name):
      1..63      +  sig_peptide    Igκ leader: leader sequence from mouse immunoglobulin κ light chain
     70..324     +  CDS            B4GALT1 (fragment): B4GT1_HUMAN - Also known as GGTB2. Experimental evidence at protein level: Swiss-Prot protein existence level 1. [Processed beta-1,4-galactosyltransferase 1]: The cell surface form functions as a recognition molecule during a variety of cell to cell and cell to matrix interactions, as those occurring during development and egg fertilization, by binding to specific oligosaccharide ligands on opposing cells or in the extracellular matrix. From Homo sapiens (Human).
    571..1290    +  CDS            cEGFP: cEGFP is a basic (constitutively fluorescent) green fluorescent protein published in 2008, derived from Aequorea victoria.
   1994..2115    -  polyA_signal   SV40 poly(A) signal: SV40 polyadenylation signal
   2138..2207    -  CDS            large T antigen (fragment): large T antigen from SV40 (simian virus 40)
   2230..2276    +  terminator     T7 terminator: transcription terminator for bacteriophage T7 RNA polymerase
   2306..2442    +  terminator     rrnG terminator: transcription terminator from the E. coli ribosomal RNA rrnG operon (Albrechtsen et al., 1991)
   2487..2558    +  misc_feature   3' β-globin insulator: insulator downstream of the human β-globin locus (Farrell et al., 2002)
   2784..3372    -  rep_origin     ori: high-copy-number ColE1/pMB1/pBR322/pUC origin of replication
   3544..3608    -  CDS            bla(M) (fragment): β-lactamase lacking the signal sequence; bla(M); allows cytosolic expression of β-lactamase
   4118..4978    +  CDS            AmpR: β-lactamase; bla; confers resistance to ampicillin, carbenicillin, and related antibiotics
   4991..5127    +  terminator     rrnG terminator: transcription terminator from the E. coli ribosomal RNA rrnG operon (Albrechtsen et al., 1991)
   5279..5350    +  misc_feature   5' β-globin insulator: insulator upstream of the human β-globin locus (Farrell et al., 2002)
   5355..5401    -  terminator     T7 terminator: transcription terminator for bacteriophage T7 RNA polymerase
   5419..5467    -  polyA_signal   poly(A) signal: synthetic polyadenylation signal
   5548..5851    +  enhancer       CMV enhancer: human cytomegalovirus immediate early enhancer
   5924..5941    -  promoter       CMV promoter (fragment): human cytomegalovirus (CMV) immediate early promoter
   6004..6055    +  promoter       CMVd2 promoter: truncated human cytomegalovirus (CMV) immediate early promoter that yields moderately reduced expression relative to the full-length promoter
>Addgene plasmid #220865 | pTwist-iS-methadoneSnFR-Golgi | addgene full sequence | sequence record 477504 | Addgene NGS Result
ATGGAGACAGACACACTCCTGCTATGGGTACTGCTGCTCTGGGTTCCAGGTTCCACTGGTGACAGATCTA
GGCTTCGGGAGCCGCTCCTGAGCGGCAGCGCCGCGATGCCAGGCGCGTCCCTACAGCGGGCCTGCCGCCT
GCTCGTGGCCGTCTGCGCTCTGCACCTTGGCGTCACCCTCGTTTACTACCTGGCTGGCCGCGACCTGAGC
CGCCTGCCCCAACTGGTCGGAGTCTCCACACCGCTGCAGGGCGGCTCGAACAGTGCCGCCGCCATCGGGC
AGTCCTCCGGGGAGCTCCGGACCGGAGGGGCCAAGGATCCACCGGTCGCCACCGCGAACGACACCGTAGT
TGTGGGCTCGATCGTGTTTACAGAAGGGATTATCGTCGCAAACATGGTGGCAGAGATGATTGAGGCGCAT
ACAGACCTTAAGGTGGTTCGCAAACTGAACCTTGGCGGGGAGAACGTTAACTTTGAAGCCATTAAACGCG
GAGGTGCGAATAATGGTATTGACATTTACGTGGAGTACACTGGGCACGGTCTTGTGGATATTCTGGGGTT
CCCGGAGCCGAACGTCTATATCACCGCCGACAAGCAGAAGAACGGCATCAAGGCGAACTTCAAGATCCGC
CACAACATGGAGGACGGCAGCGTGCAGCTCGCCGACCACTACCAGCAGAACACCCCCATCGGCGACGGCC
CCGTGCTGCTGCCCGACAACCACTACCTGAGCACCCAGTCCGTGCTGAGCAAAGACCCCAACGAGAAGCG
CGATCACATGGTCCTGCTGGAGTTCGTGACCGCCGCCGGGATCACTCTCGGCATGGACGAGCTGTACAAG
GGCGGTACCGGAGGGAGCATGAGCAAGGGCGAGGAGCTGTTCACCGGGGTGGTGCCCATCCTGGTCGAGC
TGGACGGCGGCGTAAACGGCCACAAGTTCAGCGTGCGCGGCGAGGGCGAGGGCGATGCCACCAACGGCAA
GCTGACCCTGAAGTTCATCTGCACCACCGGCAAGCTGCCCGTGCCCTGGCCCACCCTCGTGACCACCCTG
ACCTACGGCGTGCAGTGCTTCAGCCGCTACCCCGACCACATGAAGCAGCACGACTTCTTCAAGTCCGCCA
TGCCCGAAGGCTACGTCCAGGAGCGCACCATCAGCTTCAAGGACGACGGCACCTACAAGACCCGCGCCGA
GGTGAAGTTCGAGGGCGACACCCTGGTGAACCGCATCGAGCTGAAGGGCATCGACTTCAAGGAGGACGGC
AACATCCTGGGGCACAAGCTGGAGTACAACTTTCCGCCGCCCAGCTCTACTGATCCAGAAGGTGCATACG
AAACCGTGAAGAAGGAGTACAAACGTAAATGGAATATTGTATGGCTCAAACCACTGGGATTCAACAATAC
GTATACGCTTACCGTTAAAGACGAACTGGCGAAACAGTATAACCTTAAAACCTTCAGTGACTTAGCGAAA
ATCTCGGATAAGCTGATTCTGGGTGCAACGATGTTCTTTTTAGAAGGGCCCGATGGTTACCCAGGCCTGC
AAAAACTGTACAATTTCAAATTCAAGCACACCAAAAGCATGGACATGGGTATTCGCTATACCGCCATTGA
TAATAACGAAGTTCAGGTAATTGATGCCTTCGCCACTGATGGCTTGCTGGTGAGCCACAAATTAAAAATT
CTGGAGGATGATAAAGCGTTCTTCCCGCCGTATTATGCTGCCCCCATCATCCGTCAGGATGTCTTAGATA
AGCATCCTGAACTGAAGGACGTGCTGAACAAACTCGCGAATCAAATTTCAGCGGAAGAAATGCAGAAACT
GAATTACAAGGTGGACGGTGAGGGTCAGGACCCAGCGAAAGTAGCTAAGGAGTTTTTGAAAGAGAAAGGT
TTAATTCTGCAGGTCGACGAACAAAAACTCATCTCAGAAGAGGATCTGAATTAGGCTAGCTTGACTGACT
GAGATACAGCGTACCTTCAGCTCACAGACATGATAAGATACATTGATGAGTTTGGACAAACCACAACTAG
AATGCAGTGAAAAAAATGCTTTATTTGTGAAATTTGTGATGCTATTGCTTTATTTGTAACCATTATAAGC
TGCAATAAACAAGTTAACAACAACAATTGCATTCATTTTATGTTTCAGGTTCAGGGGGAGGTGTGGGAGG
TTTTTTAAAGCAAGTAAAACCTCTACAAATGTGGTATTGGCCCATCTCTATCGGTATCGTAGCATAACCC
CTTGGGGCCTCTAAACGGGTCTTGAGGGGTTTTTTGTGCCCCTCGGGCCGGATTGCTATCTACCGGCATT
GGCGCAGAAAAAAATGCCTGATGCGACGCTGCGCGTCTTATACTCCCACATATGCCAGATTCAGCAACGG
ATACGGCTTCCCCAACTTGCCCACTTCCATACGTGTCCTCCTTACCAGAAATTTATCCTTAAGGTCGTCA
GCTATCCTGCAGGCGATCTCTCGATTTCGATCAAGACATTCCTTTAATGGTCTTTTCTGGACACCACTAG
GGGTCAGAAGTAGTTCATCAAACTTTCTTCCCTCCCTAATCTCATTGGTTACCTTGGGCTATCGAAACTT
AATTAACCAGTCAAGTCAGCTACTTGGCGAGATCGACTTGTCTGGGTTTCGACTACGCTCAGAATTGCGT
CAGTCAAGTTCGATCTGGTCCTTGCTATTGCACCCGTTCTCCGATTACGAGTTTCATTTAAATCATGTGA
GCAAAAGGCCAGCAAAAGGCCAGGAACCGTAAAAAGGCCGCGTTGCTGGCGTTTTTCCATAGGCTCCGCC
CCCCTGACGAGCATCACAAAAATCGACGCTCAAGTCAGAGGTGGCGAAACCCGACAGGACTATAAAGATA
CCAGGCGTTTCCCCCTGGAAGCTCCCTCGTGCGCTCTCCTGTTCCGACCCTGCCGCTTACCGGATACCTG
TCCGCCTTTCTCCCTTCGGGAAGCGTGGCGCTTTCTCATAGCTCACGCTGTAGGTATCTCAGTTCGGTGT
AGGTCGTTCGCTCCAAGCTGGGCTGTGTGCACGAACCCCCCGTTCAGCCCGACCGCTGCGCCTTATCCGG
TAACTATCGTCTTGAGTCCAACCCGGTAAGACACGACTTATCGCCACTGGCAGCAGCCACTGGTAACAGG
ATTAGCAGAGCGAGGTATGTAGGCGGTGCTACAGAGTTCTTGAAGTGGTGGCCTAACTACGGCTACACTA
GAAGAACAGTATTTGGTATCTGCGCTCTGCTGAAGCCAGTTACCTTCGGAAAAAGAGTTGGTAGCTCTTG
ATCCGGCAAACAAACCACCGCTGGTAGCGGTGGTTTTTTTGTTTGCAAGCAGCAGATTACGCGCAGAAAA
AAAGGATCTCAAGAAGATCCTTTGATCTTTTCTACGGGGTCTGACGCTCAGTGGAACGAAAACTCACGTT
AAGGGATTTTGGTCATGAGATTATCAAAAAGGATCTTCACCTAGATCCTTTTAAATTAAAAATGAAGTTT
TAAATCAATCTAAAGTATATATGAGTAAACTTGGTCTGACAGTTACCAATGCTTAATCAGTGAGGCACCT
ATCTCAGCGATCTGTCTATTTCGTTCATCCATAGTTGCATTTAAATTTCCGAACTCTCCAAGGCCCTCGT
CGGAAAATCTTCAAACCTTTCGTCCGATCCATCTTGCAGGCTACCTCTCGAACGAACTATCGCAAGTCTC
TTGGCCGGCCTTGCGCCTTGGCTATTGCTTGGCAGCGCCTATCGCCAGGTATTACTCCAATCCCGAATAT
CCGAGATCGGGATCACCCGAGAGAAGTTCAACCTACATCCTCAATCCCGATCTATCCGAGATCCGAGGAA
TATCGAAATCGGGGCGCGCCTGGTGTACCGAGAACGATCCTCTCAGTGCGAGTCTCGACGATCCATATCG
TTGCTTGGCAGTCAGCCAGTCGGAATCCAGCTTGGGACCCAGGAAGTCCAATCGTCAGATATTGTACTCA
AGCCTGGTCACGGCAGCGTACCGATCTGTTTAAACCTAGATATTGATAGTCTGATCGGTCAACGTATAAT
CGAGTCCTAGCTTTTGCAAACATCTATCAAGAGACAGGATCAGCAGGAGGCTTTCGCATGAGTATTCAAC
ATTTCCGTGTCGCCCTTATTCCCTTTTTTGCGGCATTTTGCCTTCCTGTTTTTGCTCACCCAGAAACGCT
GGTGAAAGTAAAAGATGCTGAAGATCAGTTGGGTGCGCGAGTGGGTTACATCGAACTGGATCTCAACAGC
GGTAAGATCCTTGAGAGTTTTCGCCCCGAAGAACGCTTTCCAATGATGAGCACTTTTAAAGTTCTGCTAT
GTGGCGCGGTATTATCCCGTATTGACGCCGGGCAAGAGCAACTCGGTCGCCGCATACACTATTCTCAGAA
TGACTTGGTTGAGTATTCACCAGTCACAGAAAAGCATCTTACGGATGGCATGACAGTAAGAGAATTATGC
AGTGCTGCCATAACCATGAGTGATAACACTGCGGCCAACTTACTTCTGACAACGATTGGAGGACCGAAGG
AGCTAACCGCTTTTTTGCACAACATGGGGGATCATGTAACTCGCCTTGATCGTTGGGAACCGGAGCTGAA
TGAAGCCATACCAAACGACGAGCGTGACACCACGATGCCTGTAGCAATGGCAACAACCTTGCGTAAACTA
TTAACTGGCGAACTACTTACTCTAGCTTCCCGGCAACAGTTGATAGACTGGATGGAGGCGGATAAAGTTG
CAGGACCACTTCTGCGCTCGGCCCTTCCGGCTGGCTGGTTTATTGCTGATAAATCTGGAGCCGGTGAGCG
TGGGTCTCGCGGTATCATTGCAGCACTGGGGCCAGATGGTAAGCCCTCCCGTATCGTAGTTATCTACACG
ACGGGGAGTCAGGCAACTATGGATGAACGAAATAGACAGATCGCTGAGATAGGTGCCTCACTGATTAAGC
ATTGGTAACCGATTCTAGGTGCATTGGCGCAGAAAAAAATGCCTGATGCGACGCTGCGCGTCTTATACTC
CCACATATGCCAGATTCAGCAACGGATACGGCTTCCCCAACTTGCCCACTTCCATACGTGTCCTCCTTAC
CAGAAATTTATCCTTAAGATCCCGAATCGTTTAAACTCGACTCTGGCTCTATCGAATCTCCGTCGTTTCG
AGCTTACGCGAACAGCCGTGGCGCTCATTTGCTCGTCGGGCATCGAATCTCGTCAGCTATCGTCAGCTTA
CCTTTTTGGCAGCGATCGCGGCTCCCGACATCTTGGACCATTAGCTCCACAGGTATCTTCTTCCCTCTAG
TGGTCATAACAGCAGCTTCAGCTACCTCTCAATTCAAAAAACCCCTCAAGACCCGTTTAGAGGCCCCAAG
GGGTTATGCTATCAATCGTTGCGTTACACACACAAAAAACCAACACACATCCATCTTCGATGGATAGCGA
TTTTATTATCTAACTGCTGATCGAGTGTAGCCAGATCTAGTAATCAATTACGGGGTCATTAGTTCATAGC
CCATATATGGAGTTCCGCGTTACATAACTTACGGTAAATGGCCCGCCTGGCTGACCGCCCAACGACCCCC
GCCCATTGACGTCAATAATGACGTATGTTCCCATAGTAACGCCAATAGGGACTTTCCATTGACGTCAATG
GGTGGAGTATTTACGGTAAACTGCCCACTTGGCAGTACATCAAGTGTATCATATGCCAAGTACGCCCCCT
ATTGACGTCAATGACGGTAAATGGCCCGCCTGGCATTATGCCCAGTACATGACCTTATGGGACTTTCCTA
CTTGGCAGTACATCTACGTATTAGTCATCGCTATTACCATGCTGATGCGGTTTTGGCAGTACATCAATGG
GCGTGGATAGCGGTTTGACTCACGGGGATTTCCAAGTCTCCACCCCATTGACGTCAATGGGAGTTTGTTT
TGGCACCAAAATCAACGGGACTTTCCAAAATGTCGTAACAACTCCGCCCCATTGACGCAAATGGGCGGTA
GGCGTGTACGGTGGGAGGTCTATATAAGCAGAGCTGGTTTAGTGAACCGTCAGATCAGATCTTTGTCGAT
CCTACCATCCACTCGACACACCCGCCAGCGGCCGCTGCCAAGCTT
